>Addgene plasmid #104517 | LI C-D GUS | addgene full sequence | sequence record 201156 | Addgene NGS Result
GTAAAACGACGGCCAGTGAATTCGAGCTCGGTACCTCGCGAATGCATCTAGATATCGGATCCCTTGGTCT
CGCACCATGTTACGTCCTGTAGAAACCCCAACCCGTGAAATCAAAAAACTCGACGGCCTGTGGGCATTCA
GTCTGGATCGCGAAAACTGTGGAATTGATCAGCGTTGGTGGGAAAGCGCGTTACAAGAAAGCCGGGCAAT
TGCTGTGCCAGGCAGTTTTAACGATCAGTTCGCCGATGCAGATATTCGTAATTATGCGGGCAACGTCTGG
TATCAGCGCGAAGTCTTTATACCGAAAGGTTGGGCAGGCCAGCGTATCGTGCTGCGTTTCGATGCGGTCA
CTCATTACGGCAAAGTGTGGGTCAATAATCAGGAAGTGATGGAGCATCAGGGCGGCTATACGCCATTTGA
AGCCGATGTCACGCCGTATGTTATTGCCGGGAAAAGTGTACGTATCACCGTTTGTGTGAACAACGAACTG
AACTGGCAGACTATCCCGCCGGGAATGGTGATTACCGACGAAAACGGCAAGAAAAAGCAGTCTTACTTCC
ATGATTTCTTTAACTATGCCGGAATCCATCGCAGCGTAATGCTCTACACCACGCCGAACACCTGGGTGGA
CGATATCACCGTGGTGACGCATGTCGCGCAAGACTGTAACCACGCGTCTGTTGACTGGCAGGTGGTGGCC
AATGGTGATGTCAGCGTTGAACTGCGTGATGCGGATCAACAGGTGGTTGCAACTGGACAAGGCACTAGCG
GGACTTTGCAAGTGGTGAATCCGCACCTCTGGCAACCGGGTGAAGGTTATCTCTATGAACTGTGCGTCAC
AGCCAAAAGCCAGACAGAGTGTGATATCTACCCGCTTCGCGTCGGCATCCGGTCAGTGGCAGTGAAGGGC
GAACAGTTCCTGATTAACCACAAACCGTTCTACTTTACTGGCTTTGGTCGTCATGAAGATGCGGACTTGC
GTGGCAAAGGATTCGATAACGTGCTGATGGTGCACGACCACGCATTAATGGACTGGATTGGGGCCAACTC
CTACCGTACCTCGCATTACCCTTACGCTGAAGAGATGCTCGACTGGGCAGATGAACATGGCATCGTGGTG
ATTGATGAAACTGCTGCTGTCGGCTTTAACCTCTCTTTAGGCATTGGTTTCGAAGCGGGCAACAAGCCGA
AAGAACTGTACAGCGAAGAGGCAGTCAACGGGGAAACTCAGCAAGCGCACTTACAGGCGATTAAAGAGCT
GATAGCGCGTGACAAAAACCACCCAAGCGTGGTGATGTGGAGTATTGCCAACGAACCGGATACCCGTCCG
CAAGGTGCACGGGAATATTTCGCGCCACTGGCGGAAGCAACGCGTAAACTCGACCCGACGCGTCCGATCA
CCTGCGTCAATGTAATGTTCTGCGACGCTCACACCGATACCATCAGCGATCTCTTTGATGTGCTGTGCCT
GAACCGTTATTACGGATGGTATGTCCAAAGCGGCGATTTGGAAACGGCAGAGAAGGTACTGGAAAAAGAA
CTTCTGGCCTGGCAGGAGAAACTGCATCAGCCGATTATCATCACCGAATACGGCGTGGATACGTTAGCCG
GGCTGCACTCAATGTACACCGACATGTGGAGTGAAGAGTATCAGTGTGCATGGCTGGATATGTATCACCG
CGTCTTTGATCGCGTCAGCGCCGTCGTCGGTGAACAGGTATGGAATTTCGCCGATTTTGCGACCTCGCAA
GGCATATTGCGCGTTGGCGGTAACAAGAAAGGGATCTTCACTCGCGACCGCAAACCGAAGTCGGCGGCTT
TTCTGCTGCAAAAACGCTGGACTGGCATGAACTTCGGTGAAAAACCGCAGCAGGGAGGCAAACAAAAGGC
GAGACCAGGGCCCGTCGACTGCAGAGGCCTGCATGCAAGCTTGGCGTAATCATGGTCATAGCTGTTTCCT
GTGTGAAATTGTTATCCGCTCACAATTCCACACAACATACGAGCCGGAAGCATAAAGTGTAAAGCCTGGG
GTGCCTAATGAGTGAGCTAACTCACATTAATTGCGTTGCGCTCACTGCCCGCTTTCCAGTCGGGAAACCT
GTCGTGCCAGCTGCATTAATGAATCGGCCAACGCGCGGGGAGAGGCGGTTTGCGTATTGGGCGCTCTTCC
GCTTCCTCGCTCACTGACTCGCTGCGCTCGGTCGTTCGGCTGCGGCGAGCGGTATCAGCTCACTCAAAGG
CGGTAATACGGTTATCCACAGAATCAGGGGATAACGCAGGAAAGAACATGTGAGCAAAAGGCCAGCAAAA
GGCCAGGAACCGTAAAAAGGCCGCGTTGCTGGCGTTTTTCCATAGGCTCCGCCCCCCTGACGAGCATCAC
AAAAATCGACGCTCAAGTCAGAGGTGGCGAAACCCGACAGGACTATAAAGATACCAGGCGTTTCCCCCTG
GAAGCTCCCTCGTGCGCTCTCCTGTTCCGACCCTGCCGCTTACCGGATACCTGTCCGCCTTTCTCCCTTC
GGGAAGCGTGGCGCTTTCTCATAGCTCACGCTGTAGGTATCTCAGTTCGGTGTAGGTCGTTCGCTCCAAG
CTGGGCTGTGTGCACGAACCCCCCGTTCAGCCCGACCGCTGCGCCTTATCCGGTAACTATCGTCTTGAGT
CCAACCCGGTAAGACACGACTTATCGCCACTGGCAGCAGCCACTGGTAACAGGATTAGCAGAGCGAGGTA
TGTAGGCGGTGCTACAGAGTTCTTGAAGTGGTGGCCTAACTACGGCTACACTAGAAGAACAGTATTTGGT
ATCTGCGCTCTGCTGAAGCCAGTTACCTTCGGAAAAAGAGTTGGTAGCTCTTGATCCGGCAAACAAACCA
CCGCTGGTAGCGGTGGTTTTTTTGTTTGCAAGCAGCAGATTACGCGCAGAAAAAAAGGATCTCAAGAAGA
TCCTTTGATCTTTTCTACGGGGTCTGACGCTCAGTGGAACGAAAACTCACGTTAAGGGATTTTGGTCATG
AGGCGCACACCGTGGAAACGGATGAAGGCACGAACCCAGTTGACATAAGCCTGTTCGGTTCGTAAACTGT
AATGCAAGTAGCGTATGCGCTCACGCAACTGGTCCAGAACCTTGACCGAACGCAGCGGTGGTAACGGCGC
AGTGGCGGTTTTCATGGCTTGTTATGACTGTTTTTTTGTACAGTCTATGCCTCGGGCATCCAAGCAGCAA
GCGSKTTRMKSYKWKGGWSSAKSWWYGATGTTACGCAGCAGCAACGATGTTACGCAGCAGGGCAGTCGCC
CTAAAACAAAGTTAGGTGGCTCAAGTATGGGCATCATTCGCACATGTAGGCTCGGCCCTGACCAAGTCAA
ATCCATGCGGGCTGCTCTTGATCTTTTCGGTCGTGAGTTCGGCGACGTAGCCACCTACTCCCAACATCAG
CCGGACTCCGATTACCTCGGGAACTTGCTCCGTAGTAAGACATTCATCGCGCTTGCTGCCTTCGACCAAG
AAGCGGTTGTTGGCGCTCTCGCGGCTTACGTTCTGCCCAAGTTTGAGCAGCCGCGTAGTGAGATCTATAT
CTATGATCTCGCAGTCTCCGGAGAGCACCGGAGGCAGGGCATTGCCACCGCGCTCATCAATCTCCTCAAG
CATGAGGCCAACGCGCTTGGTGCTTATGTGATCTACGTGCAAGCAGATTACGGTGACGATCCCGCAGTGG
CTCTCTATACAAAGTTGGGCATACGGGAAGAAGTGATGCACTTTGATATCGACCCAAGTACCGCCACCTA
ACAATTCGTTCAAGCCGAGATCGGCTTCCCGGCCGCGGAGTTGTTCGGTAAATTGTCACAACGCCGCTCA
TGACATTAACCTATAAAAATAGGCGTATCACGAGGCCCTTTTGTCTCGCGCGTTTCGGTGATGACGGTGA
AAACCTCTGACACATGCAGCTCCCGGAGAAGGTCACAGCTTGTCTGTAAGCGGATGCCGGGAGCAGACAA
GCCCGTCAGGGCGCGTCAGCGGGTGTTGGCGGGTGTCGGGGCTGGCTTAACTATGCGGCATCAGAGCAGA
TTGTACTGAGAGTGCACCATATGCGGTGTGAAATACCGCACAGATGCGTAAGGAGAAAATACCGCATCAG
GCGCCATTCGCCATTCAGGCTGCGCAACTGTTGGGAAGGGCGATCGGTGCGGGCCTCTTCGCTATTACGC
CAGCTGGCGAAAGGGGGATGTGCTGCAAGGCGATTAAGTTGGGTAACGCCAGGGTTTTCCCAGTCACGAC
GTT
Features (pLannotate 1.2.2; 11 found; start..end, strand, type, name):
     77..1885    +  CDS            uidA: BGLR_ECOLI - Also known as gurA, gusA. Experimental evidence at protein level: Swiss-Prot protein existence level 1. From Escherichia coli (strain K12).
   1969..1985    -  protein_bind   lac operator: The lac repressor binds to the lac operator to inhibit transcription in E. coli. This inhibition can be relieved by adding lactose or isopropyl-β-D-thiogalactopyranoside (IPTG). lac repressor encoded by lacI
   1993..2023    -  promoter       lac promoter: promoter for the E. coli lac operon
   2038..2059    -  protein_bind   CAP binding site: CAP binding activates transcription in the presence of cAMP. E. coli catabolite activator protein
   2072..2164    -  CDS            lacI (fragment): lac repressor; lacI; The lac repressor binds to the lac operator to inhibit transcription in E. coli. This inhibition can be relieved by adding lactose or isopropyl-β-D-thiogalactopyranoside (IPTG).
   2347..2935    -  rep_origin     ori: high-copy-number ColE1/pMB1/pBR322/pUC origin of replication
   3050..3078    +  promoter       Pc promoter: intI1 (promoter lies within the coding sequence); class 1 integron promoter
   3248..3781    +  CDS            GmR: gentamycin acetyltransferase; aacC1; confers resistance to gentamycin
   3895..3930    +  CDS            rop (fragment): Rop protein, which maintains plasmids at low copy number; rop
   4032..4131    +  misc_feature   bom (fragment): basis of mobility region from pBR322
   4137..21      -  CDS            lacZα (fragment) (across the origin): LacZα fragment of β-galactosidase; lacZ fragment
