[The description below was written by a language model from this plasmid's Addgene catalogue record and pLannotate feature annotations shown in this document.]
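Description:
LI C-D GUS is a Level I (LI) "gene of interest" module from a modular Golden Gate toolbox built for assembling plasmids used in Ralstonia solanacearum species complex work, including knockout and multi-cassette complementation constructs. It is a small cloning vector of about 4.3 kb on a pUC57-derived backbone. It is maintained in E. coli at high copy through a ColE1/pUC-type origin and selected with gentamicin, with resistance supplied by the aacC1 gentamicin acetyltransferase gene downstream of a class 1 integron Pc promoter. The annotation also picks up short remnants of rop, the pBR322 bom region and lacI. These are backbone fragments rather than functional elements.

The payload is the 1,809 bp E. coli uidA (gusA) coding sequence, which encodes β-glucuronidase, the widely used GUS reporter enzyme. It sits within what remains of the lacZα cloning region. The lac promoter, operator and CAP binding site lie just downstream of the insert on the opposite strand, and a lacZα fragment spans the plasmid origin on the other side. No dedicated promoter or terminator for uidA is annotated, which fits its role as a promoterless coding-sequence part to be combined with regulatory modules during later assembly. The record notes that the insert was introduced through BsaI sites that were destroyed during cloning. The "C-D" in the name presumably denotes the fusion-site positions that fix where the module sits in an ordered assembly, although the record does not define these overhangs or name the enzyme used to release the part. The module would typically supply a GUS reporter in higher-level multi-part constructs.
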