Addgene plasmid #104517: LI C-D GUS
Purpose: LI Gene of Interest module
Depositing lab: Thomas Lahaye. Depositing organization: Eberhard Karls Universitaet Tuebingen. Publication: A modular toolbox for Golden-Gate-based plasmid assembly streamlines generation of Ralstonia solanacearum species complex knockout strains and multi-cassette complementation constructs. Wu D, Schandry N, Lahaye T. Mol Plant Pathol. 2017 Oct 27. doi: 10.1111/mpp.12632. PubMed 29077245.
Backbone
  Vector backbone: pUC57
  Backbone manufacturer: Parniske lab
  Backbone size w/o insert (bp): 2458
  Vector type: Cloning vector
Growth in bacteria
  Bacterial resistance: Gentamicin, 10 μg/mL
  Growth temperature: 37°C
  Growth strain: DH5alpha
  Copy number: High Copy
Gene/Insert
  Gene/Insert name: UidA gene
  Insert size (bp): 1809
  Cloning method: Restriction Enzyme; 5′ cloning site BsaI (destroyed during cloning); 3′ cloning site BsaI (destroyed during cloning)
  Sequencing primers: 5′ GGGTTTTCCCAGTCACGACGT; 3′ GAGCGGATAACAATTTCACACAGG
Terms and licenses: Academic/Nonprofit Terms; Industry Terms: Not Available to Industry
How to cite: LI C-D GUS was a gift from Thomas Lahaye (Addgene plasmid # 104517 ; http://n2t.net/addgene:104517 ; RRID:Addgene_104517)
