>Addgene plasmid #104517 | LI C-D GUS | depositor partial sequence | sequence record 198153 | uidA gene
ATGTTACGTCCTGTAGAAACCCCAACCCGTGAAATCAAAAAACTCGACGGCCTGTGGGCATTCAGTCTGG
ATCGCGAAAACTGTGGAATTGATCAGCGTTGGTGGGAAAGCGCGTTACAAGAAAGCCGGGCAATTGCTGT
GCCAGGCAGTTTTAACGATCAGTTCGCCGATGCAGATATTCGTAATTATGCGGGCAACGTCTGGTATCAG
CGCGAAGTCTTTATACCGAAAGGTTGGGCAGGCCAGCGTATCGTGCTGCGTTTCGATGCGGTCACTCATT
ACGGCAAAGTGTGGGTCAATAATCAGGAAGTGATGGAGCATCAGGGCGGCTATACGCCATTTGAAGCCGA
TGTCACGCCGTATGTTATTGCCGGGAAAAGTGTACGTATCACCGTTTGTGTGAACAACGAACTGAACTGG
CAGACTATCCCGCCGGGAATGGTGATTACCGACGAAAACGGCAAGAAAAAGCAGTCTTACTTCCATGATT
TCTTTAACTATGCCGGAATCCATCGCAGCGTAATGCTCTACACCACGCCGAACACCTGGGTGGACGATAT
CACCGTGGTGACGCATGTCGCGCAAGACTGTAACCACGCGTCTGTTGACTGGCAGGTGGTGGCCAATGGT
GATGTCAGCGTTGAACTGCGTGATGCGGATCAACAGGTGGTTGCAACTGGACAAGGCACTAGCGGGACTT
TGCAAGTGGTGAATCCGCACCTCTGGCAACCGGGTGAAGGTTATCTCTATGAACTGTGCGTCACAGCCAA
AAGCCAGACAGAGTGTGATATCTACCCGCTTCGCGTCGGCATCCGGTCAGTGGCAGTGAAGGGCGAACAG
TTCCTGATTAACCACAAACCGTTCTACTTTACTGGCTTTGGTCGTCATGAAGATGCGGACTTGCGTGGCA
AAGGATTCGATAACGTGCTGATGGTGCACGACCACGCATTAATGGACTGGATTGGGGCCAACTCCTACCG
TACCTCGCATTACCCTTACGCTGAAGAGATGCTCGACTGGGCAGATGAACATGGCATCGTGGTGATTGAT
GAAACTGCTGCTGTCGGCTTTAACCTCTCTTTAGGCATTGGTTTCGAAGCGGGCAACAAGCCGAAAGAAC
TGTACAGCGAAGAGGCAGTCAACGGGGAAACTCAGCAAGCGCACTTACAGGCGATTAAAGAGCTGATAGC
GCGTGACAAAAACCACCCAAGCGTGGTGATGTGGAGTATTGCCAACGAACCGGATACCCGTCCGCAAGGT
GCACGGGAATATTTCGCGCCACTGGCGGAAGCAACGCGTAAACTCGACCCGACGCGTCCGATCACCTGCG
TCAATGTAATGTTCTGCGACGCTCACACCGATACCATCAGCGATCTCTTTGATGTGCTGTGCCTGAACCG
TTATTACGGATGGTATGTCCAAAGCGGCGATTTGGAAACGGCAGAGAAGGTACTGGAAAAAGAACTTCTG
GCCTGGCAGGAGAAACTGCATCAGCCGATTATCATCACCGAATACGGCGTGGATACGTTAGCCGGGCTGC
ACTCAATGTACACCGACATGTGGAGTGAAGAGTATCAGTGTGCATGGCTGGATATGTATCACCGCGTCTT
TGATCGCGTCAGCGCCGTCGTCGGTGAACAGGTATGGAATTTCGCCGATTTTGCGACCTCGCAAGGCATA
TTGCGCGTTGGCGGTAACAAGAAAGGGATCTTCACTCGCGACCGCAAACCGAAGTCGGCGGCTTTTCTGC
TGCAAAAACGCTGGACTGGCATGAACTTCGGTGAAAAACCGCAGCAGGGAGGCAAACAA
